>Addgene plasmid #80338 | pTE4495 | depositor full sequence | sequence record 151161 | pTE4495 sequence 9948 bps
GACGGATCGGGAGATCTCCCGATCCCCTATGGTGCACTCTCAGTACAATCTGCTCTGATGCCGCATAGTT
AAGCCAGTATCTGCTCCCTGCTTGTGTGTTGGAGGTCGCTGAGTAGTGCGCGAGCAAAATTTAAGCTACA
ACAAGGCAAGGCTTGACCGACAATTGCGTACAAAAAAGGAGACGTTCGAACGTCTCCATCTACAAACAGT
AGAAATTTCGGTGTTTCGTCCTTTCCACAAGATATATAAAGCCAAGAAATCGAAATACTTTCAAGTTACG
GTAAGCATATGATAGTCCATTTTAAAACATAATTTTAAAACTGCAAACTACCCAAGAAATTATTACTTTC
TACGTCACGTATTTTGTACTAATATCTTTGTGTTTACAGTCAAATTAATTCTAATTATCTCTCTAACAGC
CTTGTATCGTATATGCAAATATGAAGGAATCATGGGAAATAGGCCCTCTTCCTGCCCGACCTTAGATCCG
AATCCATATCGATATGCTAGTTGGCGCGTTGACATTGATTATTGACTAGTTATTAATAGTAATCAATTAC
GGGGTCATTAGTTCATAGCCCATATATGGAGTTCCGCGTTACATAACTTACGGTAAATGGCCCGCCTGGC
TGACCGCCCAACGACCCCCGCCCATTGACGTCAATAATGACGTATGTTCCCATAGTAACGCCAATAGGGA
CTTTCCATTGACGTCAATGGGTGGAGTATTTACGGTAAACTGCCCACTTGGCAGTACATCAAGTGTATCA
TATGCCAAGTACGCCCCCTATTGACGTCAATGACGGTAAATGGCCCGCCTGGCATTATGCCCAGTACATG
ACCTTATGGGACTTTCCTACTTGGCAGTACATCTACGTATTAGTCATCGCTATTACCATGGTGATGCGGT
TTTGGCAGTACATCAATGGGCGTGGATAGCGGTTTGACTCACGGGGATTTCCAAGTCTCCACCCCATTGA
CGTCAATGGGAGTTTGTTTTGGCACCAAAATCAACGGGACTTTCCAAAATGTCGTAACAACTCCGCCCCA
TTGACGCAAATGGGCGGTAGGCGTGTACGGTGGGAGGTCTATATAAGCAGAGCTCTCTGGCTAACTAGAG
AACCCACTGCTTACTGGCTTATCGAAATTAATACGACTCACTATAGGGAGACCCAAGCTGGCTAGCGTTT
AAACTTAAGCTTGGTACCGCCACCATGCTGTTCCAGGACTTTACCCACCTGTATCCACTGTCCAAGACAG
TGAGATTTGAGCTGAAGCCCATCGATAGGACCCTGGAGCACATCCACGCCAAGAACTTCCTGTCTCAGGA
CGAGACAATGGCCGATATGCACCAGAAGGTGAAAGTGATCCTGGACGATTACCACCGCGACTTCATCGCC
GATATGATGGGCGAGGTGAAGCTGACCAAGCTGGCCGAGTTCTATGACGTGTACCTGAAGTTTCGGAAGA
ACCCAAAGGACGATGAGCTGCAGAAGCAGCTGAAGGATCTGCAGGCCGTGCTGAGAAAGGAGATCGTGAA
GCCCATCGGCAATGGCGGCAAGTATAAGGCCGGCTACGACAGGCTGTTCGGCGCCAAGCTGTTTAAGGAC
GGCAAGGAGCTGGGCGATCTGGCCAAGTTCGTGATCGCACAGGAGGGAGAGAGCTCCCCAAAGCTGGCCC
ACCTGGCCCACTTCGAGAAGTTTTCCACCTATTTCACAGGCTTTCACGATAACCGGAAGAATATGTATTC
TGACGAGGATAAGCACACCGCCATCGCCTACCGCCTGATCCACGAGAACCTGCCCCGGTTTATCGACAAT
CTGCAGATCCTGACCACAATCAAGCAGAAGCACTCTGCCCTGTACGATCAGATCATCAACGAGCTGACCG
CCAGCGGCCTGGACGTGTCTCTGGCCAGCCACCTGGATGGCTATCACAAGCTGCTGACACAGGAGGGCAT
CACCGCCTACAATACACTGCTGGGAGGAATCTCCGGAGAGGCAGGCTCTCCTAAGATCCAGGGCATCAAC
GAGCTGATCAATTCTCACCACAACCAGCACTGCCACAAGAGCGAGAGAATCGCCAAGCTGAGGCCACTGC
ACAAGCAGATCCTGTCCGACGGCATGAGCGTGTCCTTCCTGCCCTCTAAGTTTGCCGACGATAGCGAGAT
GTGCCAGGCCGTGAACGAGTTCTATCGCCACTACGCCGACGTGTTCGCCAAGGTGCAGAGCCTGTTCGAC
GGCTTTGACGATCACCAGAAGGATGGCATCTACGTGGAGCACAAGAACCTGAATGAGCTGTCCAAGCAGG
CCTTCGGCGACTTTGCACTGCTGGGACGCGTGCTGGACGGATACTATGTGGATGTGGTGAATCCAGAGTT
CAACGAGCGGTTTGCCAAGGCCAAGACCGACAATGCCAAGGCCAAGCTGACAAAGGAGAAGGATAAGTTC
ATCAAGGGCGTGCACTCCCTGGCCTCTCTGGAGCAGGCCATCGAGCACTATACCGCAAGGCACGACGATG
AGAGCGTGCAGGCAGGCAAGCTGGGACAGTACTTCAAGCACGGCCTGGCCGGAGTGGACAACCCCATCCA
GAAGATCCACAACAATCACAGCACCATCAAGGGCTTTCTGGAGAGGGAGCGCCCTGCAGGAGAGAGAGCC
CTGCCAAAGATCAAGTCCGGCAAGAATCCTGAGATGACACAGCTGAGGCAGCTGAAGGAGCTGCTGGATA
ACGCCCTGAATGTGGCCCACTTCGCCAAGCTGCTGACCACAAAGACCACACTGGACAATCAGGATGGCAA
CTTCTATGGCGAGTTTGGCGTGCTGTACGACGAGCTGGCCAAGATCCCCACCCTGTATAACAAGGTGAGA
GATTACCTGAGCCAGAAGCCTTTCTCCACCGAGAAGTACAAGCTGAACTTTGGCAATCCAACACTGCTGA
ATGGCTGGGACCTGAACAAGGAGAAGGATAATTTCGGCGTGATCCTGCAGAAGGACGGCTGCTACTATCT
GGCCCTGCTGGACAAGGCCCACAAGAAGGTGTTTGATAACGCCCCTAATACAGGCAAGAGCATCTATCAG
AAGATGATCTATAAGTACCTGGAGGTGAGGAAGCAGTTCCCCAAGGTGTTCTTTTCCAAGGAGGCCATCG
CCATCAACTACCACCCTTCTAAGGAGCTGGTGGAGATCAAGGACAAGGGCCGGCAGAGATCCGACGATGA
GCGCCTGAAGCTGTATCGGTTTATCCTGGAGTGTCTGAAGATCCACCCTAAGTACGATAAGAAGTTCGAG
GGCGCCATCGGCGACATCCAGCTGTTTAAGAAGGATAAGAAGGGCAGAGAGGTGCCAATCAGCGAGAAGG
ACCTGTTCGATAAGATCAACGGCATCTTTTCTAGCAAGCCTAAGCTGGAGATGGAGGACTTCTTTATCGG
CGAGTTCAAGAGGTATAACCCAAGCCAGGACCTGGTGGATCAGTATAATATCTACAAGAAGATCGACTCC
AACGATAATCGCAAGAAGGAGAATTTCTACAACAATCACCCCAAGTTTAAGAAGGATCTGGTGCGGTACT
ATTACGAGTCTATGTGCAAGCACGAGGAGTGGGAGGAGAGCTTCGAGTTTTCCAAGAAGCTGCAGGACAT
CGGCTGTTACGTGGATGTGAACGAGCTGTTTACCGAGATCGAGACACGGAGACTGAATTATAAGATCTCC
TTCTGCAACATCAATGCCGACTACATCGATGAGCTGGTGGAGCAGGGCCAGCTGTATCTGTTCCAGATCT
ACAACAAGGACTTTTCCCCAAAGGCCCACGGCAAGCCCAATCTGCACACCCTGTACTTCAAGGCCCTGTT
TTCTGAGGACAACCTGGCCGATCCTATCTATAAGCTGAATGGCGAGGCCCAGATCTTCTACAGAAAGGCC
TCCCTGGACATGAACGAGACAACAATCCACAGGGCCGGCGAGGTGCTGGAGAACAAGAATCCCGATAATC
CTAAGAAGAGACAGTTCGTGTACGACATCATCAAGGATAAGAGGTACACACAGGACAAGTTCATGCTGCA
CGTGCCAATCACCATGAACTTTGGCGTGCAGGGCATGACAATCAAGGAGTTCAATAAGAAGGTGAACCAG
TCTATCCAGCAGTATGACGAGGTGAACGTGATCGGCATCGATCGGGGCGAGAGACACCTGCTGTACCTGA
CCGTGATCAATAGCAAGGGCGAGATCCTGGAGCAGTGTTCCCTGAACGACATCACCACAGCCTCTGCCAA
TGGCACACAGATGACCACACCTTACCACAAGATCCTGGATAAGAGGGAGATCGAGCGCCTGAACGCCCGG
GTGGGATGGGGCGAGATCGAGACAATCAAGGAGCTGAAGTCTGGCTATCTGAGCCACGTGGTGCACCAGA
TCAGCCAGCTGATGCTGAAGTACAACGCCATCGTGGTGCTGGAGGACCTGAATTTCGGCTTTAAGAGGGG
CCGCTTTAAGGTGGAGAAGCAGATCTATCAGAACTTCGAGAATGCCCTGATCAAGAAGCTGAACCACCTG
GTGCTGAAGGACAAGGCCGACGATGAGATCGGCTCTTACAAGAATGCCCTGCAGCTGACCAACAATTTCA
CAGATCTGAAGAGCATCGGCAAGCAGACCGGCTTCCTGTTTTATGTGCCCGCCTGGAACACCTCTAAGAT
CGACCCTGAGACAGGCTTTGTGGATCTGCTGAAGCCAAGATACGAGAACATCGCCCAGAGCCAGGCCTTC
TTTGGCAAGTTCGACAAGATCTGCTATAATGCCGACAAGGATTACTTCGAGTTTCACATCGACTACGCCA
AGTTTACCGATAAGGCCAAGAATAGCCGCCAGATCTGGACAATCTGTTCCCACGGCGACAAGCGGTACGT
GTACGATAAGACAGCCAACCAGAATAAGGGCGCCGCCAAGGGCATCAACGTGAATGATGAGCTGAAGTCC
CTGTTCGCCCGCCACCACATCAACGAGAAGCAGCCCAACCTGGTCATGGACATCTGCCAGAACAATGATA
AGGAGTTTCACAAGTCTCTGATGTACCTGCTGAAAACCCTGCTGGCCCTGCGGTACAGCAACGCCTCCTC
TGACGAGGATTTCATCCTGTCCCCCGTGGCAAACGACGAGGGCGTGTTCTTTAATAGCGCCCTGGCCGAC
GATACACAGCCTCAGAATGCCGATGCCAACGGCGCCTACCACATCGCCCTGAAGGGCCTGTGGCTGCTGA
ATGAGCTGAAGAACTCCGACGATCTGAACAAGGTGAAGCTGGCCATCGACAATCAGACCTGGCTGAATTT
CGCCCAGAACAGGAAAAGGCCGGCGGCCACGAAAAAGGCCGGCCAGGCAAAAAAGAAAAAGGGATCCTAC
CCATACGATGTTCCAGATTACGCTTATCCCTACGACGTGCCTGATTATGCATACCCATATGATGTCCCCG
ACTATGCCTAAGAATTCTGCAGATATCCAGCACAGTGGCGGCCGCTCGAGTCTAGAGGGCCCGTTTAAAC
CCGCTGATCAGCCTCGACTGTGCCTTCTAGTTGCCAGCCATCTGTTGTTTGCCCCTCCCCCGTGCCTTCC
TTGACCCTGGAAGGTGCCACTCCCACTGTCCTTTCCTAATAAAATGAGGAAATTGCATCGCATTGTCTGA
GTAGGTGTCATTCTATTCTGGGGGGTGGGGTGGGGCAGGACAGCAAGGGGGAGGATTGGGAAGACAATAG
CAGGCATGCTGGGGATGCGGTGGGCTCTATGGCTTCTGAGGCGGAAAGAACCAGCTGGGGCTCTAGGGGG
TATCCCC
[124 nt withheld, positions 5818-5941]
C
[91 nt withheld, positions 5943-6033]
A
[49 nt withheld, positions 6035-6083]
CCTTTGACGTTGGAGTCCACGTTCTTT
[37 nt withheld, positions 6111-6147]
ACCCTATCTCGGTCTATTCTTTTGATTTATAAGGGATTTTGCCGATTTCGGCCTATTGGTTAAAAAATGA
GCTGATTTAACAAAAATTTAACGCGAATTAATTCTGTGGAATGTGTGTCAGTTAGGGTGTGGAAAGTCCC
CAGGCTCCCCAGCAGGCAGAAGTATGCAAAGCATGCATCTCAATTAGTCAGCAACCAGGTGTGGAAAGTC
CCCAGGCTCCCCAGCAGGCAGAAGTATGCAAAGCATGCATCTCAATTAGTCAGCAACCATAGTCCCGCCC
CTAACTCCGCCCATCCCGCCCCTAACTCCGCCCAGTTCCGCCCATTCTCCGCCCCATGGCTGACTAATTT
TTTTTATTTATGCAGAGGCCGAGGCCGCCTCTGCCTCTGAGCTATTCCAGAAGTAGTGAGGAGGCTTTTT
TGGAGGCCTAGGCTTTTGCAAAAAGCTCCCGGGAGCTTGTATATCCATTTTCGGATCTGATCAAGAGACA
GGATGAGGATCGTTTCGCATGATTGAACAAGATGGATTGCACGCAGGTTCTCCGGCCGCTTGGGTGGAGA
GGCTATTCGGCTATGACTGGGCACAACAGACAATCGGCTGCTCTGATGCCGCCGTGTTCCGGCTGTCAGC
GCAGGGGCGCCCGGTTCTTTTTGTCAAGACCGACCTGTCCGGTGCCCTGAATGAACTGCAGGACGAGGCA
GCGCGGCTATCGTGGCTGGCCACGACGGGCGTTCCTTGCGCAGCTGTGCTCGACGTTGTCACTGAAGCGG
GAAGGGACTGGCTGCTATTGGGCGAAGTGCCGGGGCAGGATCTCCTGTCATCTCACCTTGCTCCTGCCGA
GAAAGTATCCATCATGGCTGATGCAATGCGGCGGCTGCATACGCTTGATCCGGCTACCTGCCCATTCGAC
CACCAAGCGAAACATCGCATCGAGCGAGCACGTACTCGGATGGAAGCCGGTCTTGTCGATCAGGATGATC
TGGACGAAGAGCATCAGGGGCTCGCGCCAGCCGAACTGTTCGCCAGGCTCAAGGCGCGCATGCCCGACGG
CGAGGATCTCGTCGTGACCCATGGCGATGCCTGCTTGCCGAATATCATGGTGGAAAATGGCCGCTTTTCT
GGATTCATCGACTGTGGCCGGCTGGGTGTGGCGGACCGCTATCAGGACATAGCGTTGGCTACCCGTGATA
TTGCTGAAGAGCTTGGCGGCGAATGGGCTGACCGCTTCCTCGTGCTTTACGGTATCGCCGCTCCCGATTC
GCAGCGCATCGCCTTCTATCGCCTTCTTGACGAGTTCTTCTGAGCGGGACTCTGGGGTTCGAAATGACCG
ACCAAGCGACGCCCAACCTGCCATCACGAGATTTCGATTCCACCGCCGCCTTCTATGAAAGGTTGGGCTT
CGGAATCGTTTTCCGGGACGCCGGCTGGATGATCCTCCAGCGCGGGGATCTCATGCTGGAGTTCTTCGCC
CACCCCAACTTGTTTATTGCAGCTTATAATGGTTACAAATAAAGCAATAGCATCACAAATTTCACAAATA
AAGCATTTTTTTCACTGCATTCTAGTTGTGGTTTGTCCAAACTCATCAATGTATCTTATCATGTCTGTAT
ACCGTCGACCTCTAGCTAGAGCTTGGCGTAATCATGGTCATAGCTGTTTCCTGTGTGAAATTGTTATCCG
CTCACAATTCCACACAACATACGAGCCGGAAGCATAAAGTGTAAAGCCTGGGGTGCCTAATGAGTGAGCT
AACTCACATTAATTGCGTTGCGCTCACTGCCCGCTTTCCAGTCGGGAAACCTGTCGTGCCAGCTGCATTA
ATGAATCGGCCAACGCGCGGGGAGAGGCGGTTTGCGTATTGGGCGCTCTTCCGCTTCCTCGCTCACTGAC
TCGCTGCGCTCGGTCGTTCGGCTGCGGCGAGCGGTATCAGCTCACTCAAAGGCGGTAATACGGTTATCCA
CAGAATCAGGGGATAACGCAGGAAAGAACATGTGAGCAAAAGGCCAGCAAAAGGCCAGGAACCGTAAAAA
GGCCGCGTTGCTGGCGTTTTTCCATAGGCTCCGCCCCCCTGACGAGCATCACAAAAATCGACGCTCAAGT
CAGAGGTGGCGAAACCCGACAGGACTATAAAGATACCAGGCGTTTCCCCCTGGAAGCTCCCTCGTGCGCT
CTCCTGTTCCGACCCTGCCGCTTACCGGATACCTGTCCGCCTTTCTCCCTTCGGGAAGCGTGGCGCTTTC
TCATAGCTCACGCTGTAGGTATCTCAGTTCGGTGTAGGTCGTTCGCTCCAAGCTGGGCTGTGTGCACGAA
CCCCCCGTTCAGCCCGACCGCTGCGCCTTATCCGGTAACTATCGTCTTGAGTCCAACCCGGTAAGACACG
ACTTATCGCCACTGGCAGCAGCCACTGGTAACAGGATTAGCAGAGCGAGGTATGTAGGCGGTGCTACAGA
GTTCTTGAAGTGGTGGCCTAACTACGGCTACACTAGAAGAACAGTATTTGGTATCTGCGCTCTGCTGAAG
CCAGTTACCTTCGGAAAAAGAGTTGGTAGCTCTTGATCCGGCAAACAAACCACCGCTGGTAGCGGTTTTT
TTGTTTGCAAGCAGCAGATTACGCGCAGAAAAAAAGGATCTCAAGAAGATCCTTTGATCTTTTCTACGGG
GTCTGACGCTCAGTGGAACGAAAACTCACGTTAAGGGATTTTGGTCATGAGATTATCAAAAAGGATCTTC
ACCTAGATCCTTTTAAATTAAAAATGAAGTTTTAAATCAATCTAAAGTATATATGAGTAAACTTGGTCTG
ACAGTTACCAATGCTTAATCAGTGAGGCACCTATCTCAGCGATCTGTCTATTTCGTTCATCCATAGTTGC
CTGACTCCCCGTCGTGTAGATAACTACGATACGGGAGGGCTTACCATCTGGCCCCAGTGCTGCAATGATA
CCGCGAGACCCACGCTCACCGGCTCCAGATTTATCAGCAATAAACCAGCCAGCCGGAAGGGCCGAGCGCA
GAAGTGGTCCTGCAACTTTATCCGCCTCCATCCAGTCTATTAATTGTTGCCGGGAAGCTAGAGTAAGTAG
TTCGCCAGTTAATAGTTTGCGCAACGTTGTTGCCATTGCTACAGGCATCGTGGTGTCACGCTCGTCGTTT
GGTATGGCTTCATTCAGCTCCGGTTCCCAACGATCAAGGCGAGTTACATGATCCCCCATGTTGTGCAAAA
AAGCGGTTAGCTCCTTCGGTCCTCCGATCGTTGTCAGAAGTAAGTTGGCCGCAGTGTTATCACTCATGGT
TATGGCAGCACTGCATAATTCTCTTACTGTCATGCCATCCGTAAGATGCTTTTCTGTGACTGGTGAGTAC
TCAACCAAGTCATTCTGAGAATAGTGTATGCGGCGACCGAGTTGCTCTTGCCCGGCGTCAATACGGGATA
ATACCGCGCCACATAGCAGAACTTTAAAAGTGCTCATCATTGGAAAACGTTCTTCGGGGCGAAAACTCTC
AAGGATCTTACCGCTGTTGAGATCCAGTTCGATGTAACCCACTCGTGCACCCAACTGATCTTCAGCATCT
TTTACTTTCACCAGCGTTTCTGGGTGAGCAAAAACAGGAAGGCAAAATGCCGCAAAAAAGGGAATAAGGG
CGACACGGAAATGTTGAATACTCATACTCTTCCTTTTTCAATATTATTGAAGCATTTATCAGGGTTATTG
TCTCATGAGCGGATACATATTTGAATGTATTTAGAAAAATAAACAAATAGGGGTTCCGCGCACATTTCCC
CGAAAAGTGCCACCTGACGTC
Features (pLannotate 1.2.2; 23 found; start..end, strand, type, name):
     28..80      -  misc_feature   bom (fragment): basis of mobility region from pBR322
    228..468     -  promoter       U6 promoter: RNA polymerase III promoter for human U6 snRNA
    521..900     +  enhancer       CMV enhancer: human cytomegalovirus immediate early enhancer
    901..1104    +  promoter       CMV promoter: human cytomegalovirus (CMV) immediate early promoter
   1100..1133    +  LTR            5' LTR (truncated) (fragment): truncated 5' long terminal repeat (LTR) from HIV-1
   1149..1167    +  promoter       T7 promoter: promoter for bacteriophage T7 RNA polymerase
   3403..3419    +  CDS            SUMO3 (fragment): human small ubiquitin-related modifier 3
   5334..5381    +  CDS            nucleoplasmin NLS: bipartite nuclear localization signal from nucleoplasmin
   5388..5468    +  CDS            3xHA: three tandem HA epitope tags
   5548..5772    +  polyA_signal   bGH poly(A) signal: bovine growth hormone polyadenylation signal
   5776..5797    +  promoter       SV40 promoter (fragment): SV40 enhancer and early promoter
   5818..6246    +  rep_origin     f1 ori (sequence partly withheld): f1 bacteriophage origin of replication; arrow indicates direction of (+) strand synthesis
   6260..6589    +  promoter       SV40 promoter: SV40 enhancer and early promoter
   6656..7447    +  CDS            neo: KKA2_KLEPN - Also known as kan, nptII. Experimental evidence at protein level: Swiss-Prot protein existence level 1. Resistance to kanamycin, neomycin, paromomycin, ribostamycin, butirosin and gentamicin B. From Klebsiella pneumoniae.
   7471..7629    +  CDS            ble (fragment): BLE_KLEPN - Experimental evidence at protein level: Swiss-Prot protein existence level 1. Binding protein with a strong affinity to the bleomycin family of antibiotics. Binds to CL990; an antimitotic-antibiotic compound. From Klebsiella pneumoniae.
   7624..7745    +  polyA_signal   SV40 poly(A) signal: SV40 polyadenylation signal
   7818..7834    -  protein_bind   lac operator: The lac repressor binds to the lac operator to inhibit transcription in E. coli. This inhibition can be relieved by adding lactose or isopropyl-β-D-thiogalactopyranoside (IPTG). lac repressor encoded by lacI
   7842..7872    -  promoter       lac promoter: promoter for the E. coli lac operon
   7887..7908    -  protein_bind   CAP binding site: CAP binding activates transcription in the presence of cAMP. E. coli catabolite activator protein
   7921..8013    -  CDS            lacI (fragment): lac repressor; lacI; The lac repressor binds to the lac operator to inhibit transcription in E. coli. This inhibition can be relieved by adding lactose or isopropyl-β-D-thiogalactopyranoside (IPTG).
   8196..8781    -  rep_origin     ori: high-copy-number ColE1/pMB1/pBR322/pUC origin of replication
   8952..9812    -  CDS            AmpR: β-lactamase; bla; confers resistance to ampicillin, carbenicillin, and related antibiotics
   9813..9917    -  promoter       AmpR promoter: bla
