[The description below was written by a language model from this plasmid's Addgene catalogue record and pLannotate feature annotations shown in this document.]
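Description:
pTE4495 is a 9,948 bp mammalian expression and CRISPR plasmid built on the pcDNA3.1 backbone that delivers both components of the Moraxella bovoculi 237 Cpf1 (Cas12a) system from a single vector. It is propagated in E. coli through a high-copy ColE1/pUC-type origin and an ampicillin resistance gene (β-lactamase under its own promoter). It also carries an f1 origin for single-stranded DNA production. For selection in mammalian cells, an SV40 early promoter drives the neomycin phosphotransferase gene, followed by an SV40 polyadenylation signal, allowing G418 selection.

The nuclease cassette uses the CMV immediate-early enhancer and promoter to express the roughly 4.1 kb MbCpf1 coding sequence. The automated annotation does not label this sequence as such, but it occupies the interval between the promoter region and the C-terminal tags. A T7 promoter lies just upstream of the open reading frame. The protein is fused at its C terminus to a bipartite nucleoplasmin nuclear localization signal, which directs it to the nucleus, and to a 3xHA epitope tag for detection. Its transcript ends at the bovine growth hormone polyadenylation signal. A separate human U6 RNA polymerase III promoter, oriented opposite to the CMV unit, drives the 42 bp Mb crRNA insert. The record does not say which target, if any, the spacer addresses. Several small annotated fragments (truncated HIV-1 LTR, SUMO3, ble, lacI) are probably incidental similarity matches or backbone remnants rather than functional parts.

According to the record, the plasmid is used to co-express MbCpf1 and its crRNA in mammalian cells. The associated work examined the activity and PAM preferences of Cpf1 nucleases in such cells.
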