Addgene plasmid #80338: pTE4495
Purpose: mammalian expression MbCpf1 nuclease and Mb crRNA
Depositing lab: Ervin Welker. Depositing organization: HUN-REN Biological Research Centre Szeged (HUN-REN Szegedi Biológiai Kutatóközpont). Publication: Mb- and FnCpf1 nucleases are active in mammalian cells: activities and PAM preferences of four wild-type Cpf1 nucleases and of their altered PAM specificity variants. Toth E, Czene BC, Kulcsar PI, Krausz SL, Talas A, Nyeste A, Varga E, Huszar K, Weinhardt N, Ligeti Z, Borsy AE, Fodor E, Welker E. Nucleic Acids Res. 2018 Sep 20. pii: 5103950. doi: 10.1093/nar/gky815. PubMed 30239882.
Backbone
  Vector backbone: pcDNA3.1
  Backbone size w/o insert (bp): 4654
  Total vector size (bp): 9948
  Vector type: Mammalian Expression, CRISPR
  Selectable markers: Neomycin (select with G418)
Growth in bacteria
  Bacterial resistance: Ampicillin, 100 μg/mL
  Growth temperature: 37°C
  Growth strain: NEB Stable
  Copy number: High Copy
Gene/Insert 1
  Gene/Insert name: Mb crRNA (alt name: Moraxella bovoculi 237 CRISPR RNA)
  Species: Moraxella bovoculi
  Insert size (bp): 42
  Promoter: human U6
  Cloning method: Unknown
  Sequencing primers: 5′ AAAACAGGAAGGCAAAATGC
Gene/Insert 2
  Gene/Insert name: MbCpf1 (alt name: Moraxella bovoculi 237 Cpf1 nuclease)
  Insert size (bp): 4119
  Promoter: CMV
  Tag / fusion protein: NLS (C terminal on insert); 3xHA (C terminal on insert)
  Cloning method: Unknown
  Sequencing primers: 5′ CGCAAATGGGCGGTAGGCGTG
Terms and licenses: Academic/Nonprofit Terms; Industry Terms: Not Available to Industry
How to cite: pTE4495 was a gift from Ervin Welker (Addgene plasmid # 80338 ; http://n2t.net/addgene:80338 ; RRID:Addgene_80338)
