>Addgene plasmid #80338 | pTE4495 | addgene partial sequence | sequence record 156260 | CMV-F 5'-CGCAAATGGGCGGTAGGCGTG-3'
GCAGAGCTCTCTGGCTAACTAGAGAACCCACTGCTTACTGGCTTATCGAAATTAATACGACTCACTATAG
GGAGACCCAAGCTGGCTAGCGTTTAAACTTAAGCTTGGTACCGCCACCATGCTGTTCCAGGACTTTACCC
ACCTGTATCCACTGTCCAAGACAGTGAGATTTGAGCTGAAGCCCATCGATAGGACCCTGGAGCACATCCA
CGCCAAGAACTTCCTGTCTCAGGACGAGACAATGGCCGATATGCACCAGAAGGTGAAAGTGATCCTGGAC
GATTACCACCGCGACTTCATCGCCGATATGATGGGCGAGGTGAAGCTGACCAAGCTGGCCGAGTTCTATG
ACGTGTACCTGAAGTTTCGGAAGAACCCAAAGGACGATGAGCTGCAGAAGCAGCTGAAGGATCTGCAGGC
CGTGCTGAGAAAGGAGATCGTGAAGCCCATCGGCAATGGCGGCAAGTATAAGGCCGGCTACGACAGGCTG
TTCGGCGCCAAGCTGTTTAAGGACGGCAAGGAGCTGGGCGATCTGGCCAAGTTCGTGATCGCACAGGAGG
GAGAGAGCTCCCCAAAGCTGGCCCACCTGGCCCACTTCGAGAAGTTTTCCACCTATTTCACAGGCTTTCA
CGATAACCGGAAGAATATGTATTCTGACGAGGATAAGCACACCGCCATCGCCTACCGCCTGATCCACGAG
AACCTGCCCCGGTTTATCGACAATCTGCAGATCCTGACCACAATCAAGCAGAAGCACTCTGCCCTGTACG
ATCAGATCATCAACGAGCTGACCGCCAGCGGCCTGGACGTGTCTCTGGCCAGCCACCTGGATGGCTATCA
CAAGCTGCTGACACAGGAGGGCATCACCGCCTACAATACACTGCTGGGAGGAATCTCCGGAGAGGCAGGC
TCTCC
