>Addgene plasmid #80338 | pTE4495 | addgene partial sequence | sequence record 156261 | BGH-rev 5'-TAGAAGGCACAGTCGAGG-3'
TCTAGACTCGAGCGGCCGCCACTGTGCTGGATATCTGCAGAATTCTTAGGCATAGTCGGGGACATCATAT
GGGTATGCATAATCAGGCACGTCGTAGGGATAAGCGTAATCTGGAACATCGTATGGGTAGGATCCCTTTT
TCTTTTTTGCCTGGCCGGCCTTTTTCGTGGCCGCCGGCCTTTTCCTGTTCTGGGCGAAATTCAGCCAGGT
CTGATTGTCGATGGCCAGCTTCACCTTGTTCAGATCGTCGGAGTTCTTCAGCTCATTCAGCAGCCACAGG
CCCTTCAGGGCGATGTGGTAGGCGCCGTTGGCATCGGCATTCTGAGGCTGTGTATCGTCGGCCAGGGCGC
TATTAAAGAACACGCCCTCGTCGTTTGCCACGGGGGACAGGATGAAATCCTCGTCAGAGGAGGCGTTGCT
GTACCGCAGGGCCAGCAGGGTTTTCAGCAGGTACATCAGAGACTTGTGAAACTCCTTATCATTGTTCTGG
CAGATGTCCATGACCAGGTTGGGCTGCTTCTCGTTGATGTGGTGGCGGGCGAACAGGGACTTCAGCTCAT
CATTCACGTTGATGCCCTTGGCGGCGCCCTTATTCTGGTTGGCTGTCTTATCGTACACGTACCGCTTGTC
GCCGTGGGAACAGATTGTCCAGATCTGGCGGCTATTCTTGGCCTTATCGGTAAACTTGGCGTAGTCGATG
TGAAACTCGAAGTAATCCTTGTCGGCATTATAGCAGATCTTGTCGAACTTGCCAAAGAAGGCCTGGCTCT
GGGCGATGTTCTCGTATCTTGGCTTCAGCAGATCCACAAAGCCTGTCTCAGG
