>Addgene plasmid #80338 | pTE4495 | addgene partial sequence | sequence record 157202 | hU6-F 5'-GAGGGCCTATTTCCCATGATT-3'
GCTGTTAGAGAGATAATTAGAATTAATTTGACTGTAAACACAAAGATATTAGTACAAAATACGTGACGTA
GAAAGTAATAATTTCTTGGGTAGTTTGCAGTTTTAAAATTATGTTTTAAAATGGACTATCATATGCTTAC
CGTAACTTGAAAGTATTTCGATTTCTTGGCTTTATATATCTTGTGGAAAGGACGAAACACCGAAATTTCT
ACTGTTTGTAGATGGAGACGTTCGAACGTCTCCTTTTTTGTACGCAATTGTCGGTCAAGCCTTGCCTTGT
TGTAGCTTAAATTTTGCTCGCGCACTACTCAGCGACCTCCAACACACAAGCAGGGAGCAGATACTGGCTT
AACTATGCGGCATCAGAGCAGATTGTACTGAGAGTGCACCATAGGGGATCGGGAGATCTCCCGATCCGTC
GACGTCAGGTGGCACTTTTCGGGGAAATGTGCGCGGAACCCCTATTTGTTTATTTTTCTAAATACATTCA
AATATGTATCCGCTCATGAGACAATAACCCTGATAAATGCTTCAATAATATTGAAAAAGGAAGAGTATGA
GTATTCAACATTTCCGTGTCGCCCTTATTCCCTTTTTTGCGGCATTTTGCCTTCCTGTTTTTGCTCACCC
AGAAACGCTGGTGAAAGTAAAAGATGCTGAAGATCAGTTGGGTGCACGAGTGGGTTACATCGAACTGGAT
CTCAACAGCGGTAAGATCCTTGAGAGTTTTCGCCCCGAAGAACGTTTTCCAATGATGAGCACTTTTAAAG
TTCTGCTATGTGGCGCGGTATTATCCCGTATTGACGCCGGGCAAGAGCAACTCGGTCGCCGCATACACTA
TTCTCAGAATGACTTGGTTGAGTACTCACCAGTCACAGAAAAGCATCTTACGGATG
